>Addgene plasmid #91469 | pHH0103_MAPK8IP1-1/1 | addgene full sequence | sequence record 192353 | Addgene NGS Result
TAAAAATAGGCGTATCACGAGGCCCTTTCGTCTTCAAGAATTCCCGACACCATCGAATGGTGCAAAACCT
TTCGCGGTATGGCATGATAGCGCCCGGAAGAGAGTCAATTCAGGGTGGTGAATGTGAAACCAGTAACGTT
ATACGATGTCGCAGAGTATGCCGGTGTCTCTTATCAGACCGTTTCCCGCGTGGTGAACCAGGCCAGCCAC
GTTTCTGCGAAAACGCGGGAAAAAGTGGAAGCGGCGATGGCGGAGCTGAATTACATTCCCAACCGCGTGG
CACAACAACTGGCGGGCAAACAGTCGTTGCTGATTGGCGTTGCCACCTCCAGTCTGGCCCTGCACGCGCC
GTCGCAAATTGTCGCGGCGATTAAATCTCGCGCCGATCAACTGGGTGCCAGCGTGGTGGTGTCGATGGTA
GAACGAAGCGGCGTCGAAGCCTGTAAAGCGGCGGTGCACAATCTTCTCGCGCAACGCGTCAGTGGGCTGA
TCATTAACTATCCGCTGGATGACCAGGATGCCATTGCTGTGGAAGCTGCCTGCACTAATGTTCCGGCGTT
ATTTCTTGATGTCTCTGACCAGACACCCATCAACAGTATTATTTTCTCCCATGAAGACGGTACGCGACTG
GGCGTGGAGCATCTGGTCGCATTGGGTCACCAGCAAATCGCGCTGTTAGCGGGCCCATTAAGTTCTGTCT
CGGCGCGTCTGCGTCTGGCTGGCTGGCATAAATATCTCACTCGCAATCAAATTCAGCCGATAGCGGAACG
GGAAGGCGACTGGAGTGCCATGTCCGGTTTTCAACAAACCATGCAAATGCTGAATGAGGGCATCGTTCCC
ACTGCGATGCTGGTTGCCAACGATCAGATGGCGCTGGGCGCAATGCGCGCCATTACCGAGTCCGGGCTGC
GCGTTGGTGCGGATATCTCGGTAGTGGGATACGACGATACCGAAGACAGCTCATGTTATATCCCGCCGTT
AACCACCATCAAACAGGATTTTCGCCTGCTGGGGCAAACCAGCGTGGACCGCTTGCTGCAACTCTCTCAG
GGCCAGGCGGTGAAGGGCAATCAGCTGTTGCCCGTCTCACTGGTGAAAAGAAAAACCACCCTGGCGCCCA
ATACGCAAACCGCCTCTCCCCGCGCGTTGGCCGATTCATTAATGCAGCTGGCACGACAGGTTTCCCGACT
GGAAAGCGGGCAGTGAGCGCAACGCAATTAATGTAAGTTAGCTCACTCATTAGGCACAATTCTCATGTTT
GACAGCTTATCATCGACTGCACGGTGCACCAATGCTTCTGGCGTCAGGCAGCCATCGGAAGCTGTGGTAT
GGCTGTGCAGGTCGTAAATCACTGCATAATTCGTGTCGCTCAAGGCGCACTCCCGTTCTGGATAATGTTT
TTTGCGCCGACATCATAACGGTTCTGGCAAATATTCTGAAATGAGCTGTTGACAATTAATCATCGGCTCG
TATAATGTGTGGAATTGTGAGCGGATAACAATTTCACACAGGAAACAGCCAGTCCGTTTAGGTGTTTTCA
CGAGCACTTCACCAACAAGGACCATAGATTATGAAAATCGAAGAACACCATCACCATCACCATTCCAGCG
GTAAGCTTATGTCCCCTATACTAGGTTATTGGAAAATTAAGGGCCTTGTGCAACCCACTCGACTTCTTTT
GGAATATCTTGAAGAAAAATATGAAGAGCATTTGTATGAGCGCGATGAAGGTGATAAATGGCGAAACAAA
AAGTTTGAATTGGGTTTGGAGTTTCCCAATCTTCCTTATTATATTGATGGTGATGTTAAATTAACACAGT
CTATGGCCATCATACGTTATATAGCTGACAAGCACAACATGTTGGGTGGTTGTCCAAAAGAGCGTGCAGA
GATTTCAATGCTTGAAGGAGCGGTTTTGGATATTAGATACGGTGTTTCGAGAATTGCATATAGTAAAGAC
TTTGAAACTCTCAAAGTTGATTTTCTTAGCAAGCTACCTGAAATGCTGAAAATGTTCGAAGATCGTTTAT
GTCATAAAACATATTTAAATGGTGATCATGTAACCCATCCTGACTTCATGTTGTATGACGCTCTTGATGT
TGTTTTATACATGGACCCAATGTGCCTGGATGCGTTCCCAAAATTAGTTTGTTTTAAAAAACGTATTGAA
GCTATCCCACAAATTGATAAGTACTTGAAATCCAGCAAGTATATAGCATGGCCTTTGCAGGGCTGGCAAG
CCACGTTTGGTGGTGGCGACCATCCTCCAAAATCGGATCTGGAAGTTCTGTTCCAGGGGCCCCTGTCCAG
CGGTCTGGTTCCGCGTGGTTCCGGTACCGCGGCCCAGCCGGCCATGGCCCAGGGCGCGCTGCAAACCCAT
CGTGCCATTTTCCGTTTTGTCCCGCGTCATGAAGATGAACTGGAACTGGAAGTTGATGATCCGCTGCTGG
TTGAACTGCAAGCAGAAGATTACTGGTATGAAGCCTACAATATGCGTACTGGTGCCCGTGGTGTTTTTCC
AGCCTATTACGCCATTGAAGTTACCGCGGCCGCATA
[142 nt withheld, positions 2557-2698]
C
[98 nt withheld, positions 2700-2797]
AGTTTGTACTGGTGACGAAACTCAGTGTCTAGCTAGAGTGGC
[149 nt withheld, positions 2840-2988]
T
[41 nt withheld, positions 2990-3030]
T
[62 nt withheld, positions 3032-3093]
A
[35 nt withheld, positions 3095-3129]
CCTCCCTCAATCGGTTGAATGTCGCCCTTTTGTCTTTGGCGCTGGTAAACCATATGAA
[86 nt withheld, positions 3188-3273]
T
[54 nt withheld, positions 3275-3328]
CTAGCGCCGCCCTATACCTTGTCTGCCTCCCCGCGTTGCGTCGCGGTGCATGGAGCCGGGCCACCTCGAC
CTGAATGGAAGCCGGCGGCACCTCGCTAACGGATTCACCACTCCAAGAATTGGAGCCAATCAATTCTTGC
GGAGAACTGTGAATGCGCAAACCAACCCTTGGCAGAACATATCCATCGCGTCCGCCATCTCCAGCAGCCG
CACGCGGCGCATCTCGGGCAGCGTTGGGTCCTGGCCACGGGTGCGCATGATCGTGCTCCTGTCGTTGAGG
ACCCGGCTAGGCTGGCGGGGTTGCCTTACTGGTTAGCAGAATGAATCACCGATACGCGAGCGAACGTGAA
GCGACTGCTGCTGCAAAACGTCTGCGACCTGAGCAACAACATGAATGGTCTTCGGTTTCCGTGTTTCGTA
AAGTCTGGAAACGCGGAAGTCAGCGCCCTGCACCATTATGTTCCGGATCTGCATCGCAGGATGCTGCTGG
CTACCCTGTGGAACACCTACATCTGTATTAACGAAGCGCTGGCATTGACCCTGAGTGATTTTTCTCTGGT
CCCGCCGCATCCATACCGCCAGTTGTTTACCCTCACAACGTTCCAGTAACCGGGCATGTTCATCATCAGT
AACCCGTATCGTGAGCATCCTCTCTCGTTTCATCGGTATCATTACCCCCATGAACAGAAATCCCCCTTAC
ACGGAGGCATCAGTGACCAAACAGGAAAAAACCGCCCTTAACATGGCCCGCTTTATCAGAAGCCAGACAT
TAACGCTTCTGGAGAAACTCAACGAGCTGGACGCGGATGAACAGGCAGACATCTGTGAATCGCTTCACGA
CCACGCTGATGAGCTTTACCGCAGGATCCGCGAAATTGTAAGCGTTAATATTTTGTTAAAATTCGCGTTA
AATTTTTGTTAAATCAGCTCATTTTTTAACCAATAGGCCGAAATCGGCAAAATCCCTTATAAATCAAAAG
AATAGACCGAGATAGGGT
[37 nt withheld, positions 4327-4363]
AAAGAACGTGGACTCCAACGTCAAAGG
[49 nt withheld, positions 4391-4439]
T
[91 nt withheld, positions 4441-4531]
G
[124 nt withheld, positions 4533-4656]
CGCGGATCCTGCCTCGCGCGTTTCGGTGATGACGGTGAAAACCTCTGACACATGCAGCTCCCGGAGACGG
TCACAGCTTGTCTGTAAGCGGATGCCGGGAGCAGACAAGCCCGTCAGGGCGCGTCAGCGGGTGTTGGCGG
GTGTCGGGGCGCAGCCATGACCCAGTCACGTAGCGATAGCGGAGTGTATACTGGCTTAACTATGCGGCAT
CAGAGCAGATTGTACTGAGAGTGCACCATATGCGGTGTGAAATACCGCACAGATGCGTAAGGAGAAAATA
CCGCATCAGGCGCTCTTCCGCTTCCTCGCTCACTGACTCGCTGCGCTCGGTCGTTCGGCTGCGGCGAGCG
GTATCAGCTCACTCAAAGGCGGTAATACGGTTATCCACAGAATCAGGGGATAACGCAGGAAAGAACATGT
GAGCAAAAGGCCAGCAAAAGGCCAGGAACCGTAAAAAGGCCGCGTTGCTGGCGTTTTTCCATAGGCTCCG
CCCCCCTGACGAGCATCACAAAAATCGACGCTCAAGTCAGAGGTGGCGAAACCCGACAGGACTATAAAGA
TACCAGGGTTTCCCCCTGGAAGCTCCCTCGTGCGCTCTCCTGTTCCGACCCTGCCGCTTACCGGATACCT
GTCCGCCTTTCTCCCTTCGGGAAGCGTGGCGCTTTCTCATAGCTCACGCTGTAGGTATCTCAGTTCGGTG
TAGGTCGTTCGCTCCAAGCTGGGCTGTGTGCACGAACCCCCCGTTCAGCCCGACCGCTGCGCCTTATCCG
GTAACTATCGTCTTGAGTCCAACCCGGTAAGACACGACTTATCGCCACTGGCAGCAGCCACTGGTAACAG
GATTAGCAGAGCGAGGTATGTAGGCGGTGCTACAGAGTTCTTGAAGTGGTGGCCTAACTACGGCTACACT
AGAAGGACAGTATTTGGTATCTGCGCTCTGCTGAAGCCAGTTACCTTCGGAAAAAGAGTTGGTAGCTCTT
GATCCGGCAAACAAACCACCGCTGGTAGCGGTGGTTTTTTTGTTTGCAAGCAGCAGATTACGCGCAGAAA
AAAAGGATCTCAAGAAGATCCTTTGATCTTTTCTACGGGGTCTGACGCTCAGTGGAACGAAAACTCACGT
TAAGGGATTTTGGTCATGAGATTATCAAAAAGGATCTTCACCTAGATCCTTTTAAATTAAAAATGAAGTT
TTAAATCAATCTAAAGTATATATGAGTAAACTTGGTCTGACAGTTACCAATGCTTAATCAGTGAGGCACC
TATCTCAGCGATCTGTCTATTTCGTTCATCCATAGTTGCCTGACTCCCCGTCGTGTAGATAACTACGATA
CGGGAGGGCTTACCATCTGGCCCCAGTGCTGCAATGATACCGCGAGACCCACGCTCACCGGCTCCAGATT
TATCAGCAATAAACCAGCCAGCCGGAAGGGCCGAGCGCAGAAGTGGTCCTGCAACTTTATCCGCCTCCAT
CCAGTCTATTAATTGTTGCCGGGAAGCTAGAGTAAGTAGTTCGCCAGTTAATAGTTTGCGCAACGTTGTT
GCCATTGCTGCAGGCATCGTGGTGTCACGCTCGTCGTTTGGTATGGCTTCATTCAGCTCCGGTTCCCAAC
GATCAAGGCGAGTTACATGATCCCCCATATTGTGCAAAAAAGCGGTTAGCTCCTTCGGTCCTCCGATCGT
TGTCAGAAGTAAGTTGGCCGCAGTGTTATCACTCATGGTTATGGCAGCACTGCATAATTCTCTTACTGTC
ATGCCATCCGTAAGATGCTTTTCTGTGACTGGTGAGTACTCAACCAAGTCATTCTGAGAATAGTGTATGC
GGCGACCGAGTTGCTCTTGCCCGGCGTCAACACGGGATAATACCGCGCCACATAGCAGAACTTTAAAAGT
GCTCATCATTGGAAAACGTTCTTCGGGGCGAAAACTCTCAAGGATCTTACCGCTGTTGAGATCCAGTTCG
ATGTAACCCACTCGTGCACCCAACTGATCTTCAGCATCTTTTACTTTCACCAGCGTTTCTGGGTGAGCAA
AAACAGGAAGGCAAAATGCCGCAAAAAAGGGAATAAGGGCGACACGGAAATGTTGAATACTCATACTCTT
CCTTTTTCAATATTATTGAAGCATTTATCAGGGTTATTGTCTCATGAGCGGATACATATTTGAATGTATT
TAGAAAAATAAACAAATAGGGGTTCCGCGCACATTTCCCCGAAAAGTGCCACCTGACGTCTAAGAAACCA
TTATTATCATGACATTAACCTA
Features (pLannotate 1.2.2; 21 found; start..end, strand, type, name):
     46..123     +  promoter       lacIq promoter: lacI (mutant); In the lacIq allele, a single base change in the promoter boosts expression of the lacI gene about 10-fold.
    124..1206    +  CDS            lacI: lac repressor; lacI; The lac repressor binds to the lac operator to inhibit transcription in E. coli. This inhibition can be relieved by adding lactose or isopropyl-β-D-thiogalactopyranoside (IPTG).
   1219..1240    +  protein_bind   CAP binding site: CAP binding activates transcription in the presence of cAMP. E. coli catabolite activator protein
   1259..1276    +  promoter       tet promoter (fragment): E. coli promoter for tetracycline efflux protein gene
   1449..1477    +  promoter       tac promoter: strong E. coli promoter; hybrid between the trp and lac UV5 promoters
   1485..1501    +  protein_bind   lac operator: The lac repressor binds to the lac operator to inhibit transcription in E. coli. This inhibition can be relieved by adding lactose or isopropyl-β-D-thiogalactopyranoside (IPTG). lac repressor encoded by lacI
   1586..1603    +  CDS            6xHis: 6xHis affinity tag
   1619..2272    +  CDS            GST26_SCHJA: Experimental evidence at protein level: Swiss-Prot protein existence level 1. GST isoenzymes appear to play a central role in the parasite detoxification system. Other functions are also suspected including a role in increasing the solubility of haematin in the parasite gut. From Schistosoma japonicum (Blood fluke).
   2372..2545    +  CDS            Mapk8ip1 (fragment): JIP1_MOUSE - Also known as Ib1, Jip1, Mapk8ip, Prkm8ip. Experimental evidence at protein level: Swiss-Prot protein existence level 1. The JNK-interacting protein (JIP) group of scaffold proteins selectively mediates JNK signaling by aggregating specific components of the MAPK cascade to form a functional JNK signaling module. Required for JNK activation in response to excitotoxic stress. Cytoplasmic MAPK8IP1 causes inhibition of JNK-regulated activity by retaining JNK in the cytoplasm and thus inhibiting the JNK phosphorylation of c-Jun. May also participate in ApoER2-specific reelin signaling
   2561..2608    +  terminator     fd terminator (sequence withheld): central terminator from bacteriophage fd (Otsuka and Kunisawa, 1982)
   2613..2825    +  CDS            M13 gene III (fragment) (sequence partly withheld): pIII; III; minor coat protein
   2840..3310    +  CDS            M13 gene III (fragment) (sequence partly withheld): pIII; III; minor coat protein
   3332..3402    +  CDS            TcR (fragment): tetracycline efflux protein; tet; confers resistance to tetracycline
   3644..4024    -  CDS            YPB1_ECOLX: Protein predicted: Swiss-Prot protein existence level 4. From Escherichia coli.
   4041..4192    +  CDS            rop (fragment): Rop protein, which maintains plasmids at low copy number; rop
   4228..4656    -  rep_origin     f1 ori (sequence partly withheld): f1 bacteriophage origin of replication; arrow indicates direction of (+) strand synthesis
   4665..4704    +  CDS            rop (fragment): Rop protein, which maintains plasmids at low copy number; rop
   4806..4946    +  misc_feature   bom: basis of mobility region from pBR322
   5132..5719    -  rep_origin     ori: high-copy-number ColE1/pMB1/pBR322/pUC origin of replication
   5893..6750    -  CDS            bla: BLAT_ECOLX - Experimental evidence at protein level: Swiss-Prot protein existence level 1. TEM-type are the most prevalent beta-lactamases in enterobacteria; they hydrolyze the beta-lactam bond in susceptible beta-lactam antibiotics, thus conferring resistance to penicillins and cephalosporins. TEM-3 and TEM-4 are capable of hydrolyzing cefotaxime and ceftazidime. TEM-5 is capable of hydrolyzing ceftazidime. TEM-6 is capable of hydrolyzing ceftazidime and aztreonam. TEM-8/CAZ-2, TEM- 16/CAZ-7 and TEM-24/CAZ-6 are markedly active against ceftazidime. IRT- 4 shows resistance to beta-lactamase in
   6751..6855    -  promoter       AmpR promoter: bla
