[The description below was written by a language model from this plasmid's Addgene catalogue record and pLannotate feature annotations shown in this document.]
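Description:
pHH0103_MAPK8IP1-1/1 is a bacterial expression plasmid of about 6.9 kb, built on the pHH0103 backbone, for producing and purifying an SH3 domain of human MAPK8IP1 (also called JIP1 or IB1), a scaffold protein of the JNK signalling pathway. It replicates in E. coli from a ColE1/pBR322-type origin accompanied by the pBR322 bom region. The catalogue lists it as low copy. Selection is with ampicillin through the TEM beta-lactamase gene and its own promoter. An f1 phage origin is also present, sitting between two rop fragments, so rop appears to be interrupted by it.

Expression is driven by the strong hybrid tac promoter followed by a lac operator, and the plasmid carries lacI under the lacIq promoter, so transcription stays repressed until it is induced with IPTG. The open reading frame begins with a 6xHis tag, continues through Schistosoma japonicum glutathione S-transferase, and ends with the MAPK8IP1 fragment, giving a His-GST-SH3 fusion that offers two affinity handles. The insert is recorded as 227 bp, cloned between SfiI and NotI sites. The annotation tool matched it to the mouse orthologue, presumably because of sequence conservation, whereas the catalogue gives the species as human.

Downstream of the insert are an fd terminator, two fragments of M13 gene III and short tetracycline-resistance remnants. These suggest a phagemid ancestry for the backbone, although the record does not say so, and they are not described as part of the expressed product. The construct belongs to a collection made for a family-wide analysis of human SH3 domain binding specificities.
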