Addgene plasmid #91469: pHH0103_MAPK8IP1-1/1
Purpose: Protein expression and purification of human SH3 domain construct MAPK8IP1-1/1
Depositing lab: Sachdev Sidhu. Depositing organization: University of Toronto. Publication: Comprehensive Analysis of the Human SH3 Domain Family Reveals a Wide Variety of Non-canonical Specificities. Teyra J, Huang H, Jain S, Guan X, Dong A, Liu Y, Tempel W, Min J, Tong Y, Kim PM, Bader GD, Sidhu SS. Structure. 2017 Oct 3;25(10):1598-1610.e3. doi: 10.1016/j.str.2017.07.017. Epub 2017 Sep 7. PubMed 28890361.
Backbone
  Vector backbone: pHH0103
  Vector type: Bacterial Expression
Growth in bacteria
  Bacterial resistance: Ampicillin, 100 μg/mL
  Growth temperature: 37°C
  Growth strain: DH5alpha
  Copy number: Low Copy
Gene/Insert
  Gene/Insert name: MAPK8IP1-1/1
  Species: H. sapiens (human)
  Insert size (bp): 227
  Entrez Gene: MAPK8IP1 (a.k.a. IB1, JIP-1, JIP1, PRKM8IP)
  Cloning method: Restriction Enzyme; 5′ cloning site Sfi1 (unknown if destroyed); 3′ cloning site Not1 (unknown if destroyed)
Terms and licenses: Academic/Nonprofit Terms; Industry Terms: Not Available to Industry
How to cite: pHH0103_MAPK8IP1-1/1 was a gift from Sachdev Sidhu (Addgene plasmid # 91469 ; http://n2t.net/addgene:91469 ; RRID:Addgene_91469)
