>Addgene plasmid #91469 | pHH0103_MAPK8IP1-1/1 | depositor partial sequence | sequence record 175957 | insert sequence
GGTACCGAATTCGGATCCGCGCGCTGCAAACCCATCGTGCCATTTTCCGTTTTGTCCCGCGTCATGAAGA
TGAACTGGAACTGGAAGTTGATGATCCGCTGCTGGTTGAACTGCAAGCAGAAGATTACTGGTATGAAGCC
TACAATATGCGTACTGGTGCCCGTGGTGTTTTTCCAGCCTATTACGCCATTGAAGTTACCGCGGCCGCTA
GCTAAGTCGACGAGCTC
